Addgene plasmid #175746: pNUT1
Purpose: Single-component photo-inducible (LOV2-based) nucleolus-targeting tool 1
Depositing lab: Yubin Zhou. Depositing organization: Texas A&M University. Publication: Optical control of protein delivery and partitioning in the nucleolus. Tan P, Hong T, Cai X, Li W, Huang Y, He L, Zhou Y. Nucleic Acids Res. 2022 Mar 23. pii: 6553118. doi: 10.1093/nar/gkac191. PubMed 35325178.
Backbone
  Vector backbone: pTriEx
  Total vector size (bp): 6162
  Vector type: Mammalian Expression
Growth in bacteria
  Bacterial resistance: Ampicillin, 100 μg/mL
  Growth temperature: 37°C
  Growth strain: DH5alpha
  Copy number: Low Copy
Gene/Insert
  Gene/Insert name: mCherry-LOV2-NoLS (HIV Rev transactivating protein) (alt name: pNUT1)
  Species: Synthetic
  Insert size (bp): 1224
  Tag / fusion protein: mCherry
  Cloning method: Restriction Enzyme; 5′ cloning site HindIII (unknown if destroyed); 3′ cloning site XhoI (unknown if destroyed)
  Sequencing primers: 5′ T7: TAATACGACTCACTATAGGG
Terms and licenses: Academic/Nonprofit Terms; Industry Terms: Not Available to Industry
How to cite: pNUT1 was a gift from Yubin Zhou (Addgene plasmid # 175746 ; http://n2t.net/addgene:175746 ; RRID:Addgene_175746)
