[The description below was written by a language model from this plasmid's Addgene catalogue record and pLannotate feature annotations shown in this document.]
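Description:
pNUT1 is a 6,162 bp mammalian expression plasmid built on the pTriEx backbone, a multi-host vector design that stacks three promoter systems upstream of a single coding region. The feature table shows a CMV enhancer/promoter with a chimeric chicken β-actin/rabbit β-globin intron for expression in mammalian cells, a T7 promoter with lac operator for inducible expression in E. coli, and a baculovirus p10 promoter for insect cells. The cassette is flanked by baculovirus recombination regions (lef2/ORF603 and ORF1629) that allow transfer into a baculovirus genome, and it ends in a rabbit β-globin poly(A) signal and a T7 terminator. A single loxP site lies downstream. The plasmid is propagated in E. coli through a ColE1/pUC-type origin and selected with ampicillin via the β-lactamase gene. The catalogue lists it as low copy, although the annotation labels the origin as a high-copy type.

The 1,224 bp synthetic insert, cloned between HindIII and XhoI, encodes mCherry fused to a LOV2 photosensory domain and a nucleolar localization signal (NoLS) taken from the HIV Rev transactivating protein. The automated annotation labels the region after mCherry as miniSOG. This most likely reflects sequence similarity, since miniSOG is itself derived from a plant phototropin LOV2 domain, and the catalogue entry identifies the segment as LOV2. A backbone 6xHis tag is annotated downstream, but the record does not state whether it is in frame with the fusion. The construct is described as a single-component, photo-inducible nucleolus-targeting tool. In LOV2-based designs of this kind, a peptide signal attached to the domain is typically caged in the dark and exposed on blue-light illumination. Here that would allow light-controlled delivery of the red fluorescent fusion to the nucleolus, which can be tracked by mCherry imaging.
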