Features (pLannotate 1.2.2; 19 found; start..end, strand, type, name):
      6..41      +  CDS            lef2 (fragment): baculovirus late expression factor 2
    183..1010    +  misc_recomb    baculovirus recombination region (lef2/ORF603): contains ORF603 and part of lef2
   1022..1381    +  enhancer       CMV enhancer (fragment): human cytomegalovirus immediate early enhancer
   1383..1582    +  promoter       CMV promoter: human cytomegalovirus (CMV) immediate early promoter
   1734..1864    +  intron         chimeric intron (fragment): chimera between introns from chicken β-actin and rabbit β-globin
   1933..1951    +  promoter       T7 promoter: promoter for bacteriophage T7 RNA polymerase
   1952..1976    +  protein_bind   lac operator: The lac repressor binds to the lac operator to inhibit transcription in E. coli. This inhibition can be relieved by adding lactose or isopropyl-β-D-thiogalactopyranoside (IPTG). lac repressor encoded by lacI
   1992..2101    +  promoter       p10 promoter: baculovirus promoter for expression in insect cells
   2146..2850    +  CDS            mCherry: mCherry is a basic (constitutively fluorescent) red fluorescent protein published in 2004, derived from Discosoma sp.. It is reported to be a very rapidly-maturing monomer with low acid sensitivity.
   2878..3195    +  CDS            miniSOG: miniSOG is a basic (constitutively fluorescent) cyan fluorescent protein published in 2011, derived from Arabidopsis thaliana. It requires the cofactor flavin for fluorescence.
   3349..3366    +  CDS            6xHis: 6xHis affinity tag
   3381..3449    +  CDS            HBB (fragment): HBB_PONPY - Experimental evidence at transcript level: Swiss-Prot protein existence level 2. Involved in oxygen transport from the lung to the various peripheral tissues. From Pongo pygmaeus (Bornean orangutan).
   3524..3579    +  polyA_signal   β-globin poly(A) signal: rabbit β-globin polyadenylation signal (Gil and Proudfoot, 1987)
   3667..3714    +  terminator     T7 terminator: transcription terminator for bacteriophage T7 RNA polymerase
   3727..4432    +  misc_recomb    baculovirus recombination region (ORF1629): contains part of ORF1629
   4441..4474    +  protein_bind   loxP: Cre-mediated recombination occurs in the 8-bp core sequence (GCATACAT). Cre recombinase
   4642..5229    -  rep_origin     ori: high-copy-number ColE1/pMB1/pBR322/pUC origin of replication
   5242..6102    -  CDS            AmpR: β-lactamase; bla; confers resistance to ampicillin, carbenicillin, and related antibiotics
   6103..6154    -  promoter       AmpR promoter (fragment): bla
>Addgene plasmid #175746 | pNUT1 | addgene full sequence | sequence record 361255 | Addgene NGS Result
TTTCCTGCATCTTTTAATCAAATCCCAAGATGTGTATAAACGCGCCGGTATGTACAGGAAGAGGTTTATA
CTAAACTGTTACATTGCAAACGTGGTTTCGTGTGCCAAGTGTGAAAACCGATGTTTAATCAAGGCTCTGA
CGCATTTCTACAACCACGACTCCAAGTGTGTGGGTGAAGTCATGCATCTTTTAATCAAATCCCAAGATGT
GTATAAACCACCAAACTGCCAAAAAATGAAAACTGTCGACAAGCTCTGTCCGTTTGCTGGCAACTGCAAG
GGTCTCAATCCTATTTGTAATTATTGAATAATAAAACAATTATAAATGTCAAATTTGTTTTTTATTAACG
ATACAAACCAAACGCAACAAGAACATTTGTAGTATTATCTATAATTGAAAACGCGTAGTTATAATCGCTG
AGGTAATATTTAAAATCATTTTCAAATGATTCACAGTTAATTTGCGACAATATAATTTTATTTTCACATA
AACTAGACGCCTTGTCGTCTTCTTCTTCGTATTCCTTCTCTTTTTCATTTTTCTCTTCATAAAAATTAAC
ATAGTTATTATCGTATCCATATATGTATCTATCGTATAGAGTAAATTTTTTGTTGTCATAAATATATATG
TCTTTTTTAATGGGGTGTATAGTACCGCTGCGCATAGTTTTTCTGTAATTTACAACAGTGCTATTTTCTG
GTAGTTCTTCGGAGTGTGTTGCTTTAATTATTAAATTTATATAATCAATGAATTTGGGATCGTCGGTTTT
GTACAATATGTTGCCGGCATAGTACGCAGCTTCTTCTAGTTCAATTACACCATTTTTTAGCAGCACCGGA
TTAACATAACTTTCCAAAATGTTGTACGAACCGTTAAACAAAAACAGTTCACCTCCCTTTTCTATACTAT
TGTCTGCGAGCAGTTGTTTGTTGTTAAAAATAACAGCCATTGTAATGAGACGCACAAACTAATATCACAA
ACTGGAAATGTCTATCAATATATAGTTGCTGATGGCCGGCCTATTAATAGTAATCAATTACGGGGTCATT
AGTTCATAGCCCATATATGGAGTTCCGCGTTACATAACTTACGGTAAATGGCCCGCCTGGCTGACCGCCC
AACGACCCCCGCCCATTGACGTCAATAATGACGTATGTTCCCATAGTAACGCCAATAGGGACTTTCCATT
GACGTCAATGGGTGGAGTATTTACGGTAAACTGCCCACTTGGCAGTACATCAAGTGTATCATATGCCAAG
TCCGCCCCCTATTGACGTCAATGACGGTAAATGGCCCGCCTGGCATTATGCCCAGTACATGACCTTACGG
GACTTTCCTACTTGGCAGTACATCTACGTATTAGTCATCGCTATTACCATGCTGATGCGGTTTTGGCAGT
ACACCAATGGGCGTGGATAGCGGTTTGACTCACGGGGATTTCCAAGTCTCCACCCCATTGACGTCAATGG
GAGTTTGTTTTGGCACCAAAATCAACGGGACTTTCCAAAATGTCGTAATAACCCCGCCCCGTTGACGCAA
ATGGGCGGTAGGCGTGTACGGTGGGAGGTCTATATAAGCAGACGTCGTTTAGTGAACCGTCAGATCACTA
GATGCTTTATTGCGGTAGTTTATCACAGTTAAATTGCTAACGCCAGTCTCGAACTTAACGTGCAGAAGTT
GGTCGTGAGGCACTGGGCAGGTAAGTATCGGGCCCTTTGTGCGGGGGGAGCGGCTCGGGGCTGTCCGCGG
GGGGACGGCTGCCTTCGGGGGGGACGGGGCAGGGCGGGGTTCGGCTTCTGGCGTGTGACCGGCGGCTCTA
GAGCCTCTGCTAACCATGTTCATGCCTTCTTCTTTTTCCTACAGCTCCTGGGCAACGTGCTGGTTATTGT
GCTGTCTCATCATTTTGGCAAAGAATTGGATCGGACCGAAATTAATACGACTCACTATAGGGGAATTGTG
AGCGGATAACAATTCCCCGGAGTTAATCCGGGACCTTTAATTCAACCCAACACAATATATTATAGTTAAA
TAAGAATTATTATCAAATCATTTGTATATTAATTAAAATACTATACTGTAAATTACATTTTATTTACAAT
CAAAGGAGATATACCATGGCACACCATCACCACCATCACGGATCTGTGAGCAAGGGCGAGGAGGATAACA
TGGCCATCATCAAGGAGTTCATGCGCTTCAAGGTGCACATGGAGGGCTCCGTGAACGGCCACGAGTTCGA
GATCGAGGGCGAGGGCGAGGGCCGCCCCTACGAGGGCACCCAGACCGCCAAGCTGAAGGTGACCAAGGGT
GGCCCCCTGCCCTTCGCCTGGGACATCCTGTCCCCTCAGTTCATGTACGGCTCCAAGGCCTACGTGAAGC
ACCCCGCCGACATCCCCGACTACTTGAAGCTGTCCTTCCCCGAGGGCTTCAAGTGGGAGCGCGTGATGAA
CTTCGAGGACGGCGGCGTGGTGACCGTGACCCAGGACTCCTCCCTGCAGGACGGCGAGTTCATCTACAAG
GTGAAGCTGCGCGGCACCAACTTCCCCTCCGACGGCCCCGTAATGCAGAAGAAGACTATGGGCTGGGAGG
CCTCCTCCGAGCGGATGTACCCCGAGGACGGCGCCCTGAAGGGCGAGATCAAGCAGAGGCTGAAGCTGAA
GGACGGCGGCCACTACGACGCTGAGGTCAAGACCACCTACAAGGCCAAGAAGCCCGTGCAGCTGCCCGGC
GCCTACAACGTCAACATCAAGTTGGACATCACCTCCCACAACGAGGACTACACCATCGTGGAACAGTACG
AACGCGCCGAGGGCCGCCACTCCACCGGCGGCATGGACGAGCTGTACAAGGGATCCTTGGCTACTACACT
TGAACGTATTGAGAAGAACTTTGTCATTACTGACCCAAGATTGCCAGATAATCCCATTATATTCGCGTCC
GATAGTTTCTTGCAGTTGACAGAATATAGCCGTGAAGAAATTTTGGGAAGAAACTGCAGGTTTCTACAAG
GTCCTGAAACTGATCGCGCGACAGTGAGAAAAATTAGAGATGCCATAGATAACCAAACAGAGGTCACTGT
TCAGCTGATTAATTATACAAAGAGTGGTAAAAAGTTCTGGAACCTCTTTCACTTGCAGCCTATGCGAGAT
CAGAAGGGAGATGTCCAGTACTTTATTGGGGTTCAGTTGGATGGAACTGAGCATGTCCGAGATGCTGCCG
AGAGAGAGGGAGTCATGCTGATTAAGAAAACTGCAGAAAATATTGATGAGGCGGCAAAAGAACTTAAGCT
TCGACGAAACCGCCGGAGACGCTGGAGAGAGCGGCAACGGCAGATCTAGCTCGAGCACCACCATCACCAT
CACCATCACTAAGTGATTAACCTCAGGTGCAGGCTGCCTATCAGAAGGTGGTGGCTGGTGTGGCCAATGC
CCTGGCTCACAAATACCACTGAGATCGATCTTTTTCCCTCTGCCAAAAATTATGGGGACATCATGAAGCC
CCTTGAGCATCTGACTTCTGGCTAATAAAGGAAATTTATTTTCATTGCAATAGTGTGTTGGAATTTTTTG
TGTCTCTCACTCGGAAGGACATATGGGAGGGCAAATCATTTAAAACATCAGAATGAGTATTTGGTTTAGA
GTTTGGCAACATATGCCCATATGTAACTAGCATAACCCCTTGGGGCCTCTAAACGGGTCTTGAGGGGTTT
TTTGCTGAAAGCATGCGGAGGAAATTCTCCTTGAAGTTTCCCTGGTGTTCAAAGTAAAGGAGTTTGCACC
AGACGCACCTCTGTTCACTGGTCCGGCGTATTAAAACACGATACATTGTTATTAGTACATTTATTAAGCG
CTAGATTCTGTGCGTTGTTGATTTACAGACAATTGTTGTACGTATTTTAATAATTCATTAAATTTATAAT
CTTTAGGGTGGTATGTTAGAGCGAAAATCAAATGATTTTCAGCGTCTTTATATCTGAATTTAAATATTAA
ATCCTCAATAGATTTGTAAAATAGGTTTCGATTAGTTTCAAACAAGGGTTGTTTTTCCGAACCGATGGCT
GGACTATCTAATGGATTTTCGCTCAACGCCACAAAACTTGCCAAATCTTGTAGCAGCAATCTAGCTTTGT
CGATATTCGTTTGTGTTTTGTTTTGTAATAAAGGTTCGACGTCGTTCAAAATATTATGCGCTTTTGTATT
TCTTTCATCACTGTCGTTAGTGTACAATTGACTCGACGTAAACACGTTAAATAGAGCTTGGACATATTTA
ACATCGGGCGTGTTAGCTTTATTAGGCCGATTATCGTCGTCGTCCCAACCCTCGTCGTTAGAAGTTGCTT
CCGAAGACGATTTTGCCATAGCCACACGACGCCTATTAATTGTGTCGGCTAACACGTCCGCGATCAAATT
TGTAGTTGAGCTTTTTGGAATTGCGATCGCATAACTTCGTATAGCATACATTATACGAAGTTATAAGCTC
GGAACGCTGCGCTCGGTCGTTCGGCTGCGGCGAGCGGTATCAGCTCACTCAAAGGCGGTAATACGGTTAT
CCACAGAATCAGGGGATAACGCAGGAAAGAACATGTGAGCAAAAGGCCAGCAAAAGGCCAGGAACCGTAA
AAAGGCCGCGTTGCTGGCGTTTTTCCATAGGCTCCGCCCCCTGACGAGCATCACAAAAATCGACGCTCAA
GTCAGAGGTGGCGAAACCCGACAGGACTATAAAGATACCAGGCGTTTCCCCCTGGAAGCTCCCTCGTGCG
CTCTCCTGTTCCGACCCTGCCGCTTACCGGATACCTGTCCGCCTTTCTCCCTTCGGGAAGCGTGGCGCTT
TCTCATAGCTCACGCTGTAGGTATCTCAGTTCGGTGTAGGTCGTTCGCTCCAAGCTGGGCTGTGTGCACG
AACCCCCCGTTCAGCCCGACCGCTGCGCCTTATCCGGTAACTATCGTCTTGAGTCCAACCCGGTAAGACA
CGACTTATCGCCACTGGCAGCAGCCACTGGTAACAGGATTAGCAGAGCGAGGTATGTAGGCGGTGCTACA
GAGTTCTTGAAGTGGTGGCCTAACTACGGCTACACTAGAAGAACAGTATTTGGTATCTGCGCTCTGCTGA
AGCCAGTTACCTTCGGAAAAAGAGTTGGTAGCTCTTGATCCGGCAAACAAACCACCGCTGGTAGCGGTGG
TTTTTTTGTTTGCAAGCAGCAGATTACGCGCAGAAAAAAAGGATCTCAAGAAGATCCTTTGTTACCAATG
CTTAATCAGTGAGGCACCTATCTCAGCGATCTGTCTATTTCGTTCATCCATAGTTGCCTGACTCCCCGTC
GTGTAGATAACTACGATACGGGAGGGCTTACCATCTGGCCCCAGTGCTGCAATGATACCGCGAGACCCAC
GCTCACCGGCTCCAGATTTATCAGCAATAAACCAGCCAGCCGGAAGGGCCGAGCGCAGAAGTGGTCCTGC
AACTTTATCCGCCTCCATCCAGTCTATTAATTGTTGCCGGGAAGCTAGAGTAAGTAGTTCGCCAGTTAAT
AGTTTGCGCAACGTTGTTGCCATTGCTACAGGCATCGTGGTGTCACGCTCGTCGTTTGGTATGGCTTCAT
TCAGCTCCGGTTCCCAACGATCAAGGCGAGTTACATGATCCCCCATGTTGTGCAAAAAAGCGGTTAGCTC
CTTCGGTCCTCCGATCGTTGTCAGAAGTAAGTTGGCCGCAGTGTTATCACTCATGGTTATGGCAGCACTG
CATAATTCTCTTACTGTCATGCCATCCGTAAGATGCTTTTCTGTGACTGGTGAGTACTCAACCAAGTCAT
TCTGAGAATAGTGTATGCGGCGACCGAGTTGCTCTTGCCCGGCGTCAATACGGGATAATACCGCGCCACA
TAGCAGAACTTTAAAAGTGCTCATCATTGGAAAACGTTCTTCGGGGCGAAAACTCTCAAGGATCTTACCG
CTGTTGAGATCCAGTTCGATGTAACCCACTCGTGCACCCAACTGATCTTCAGCATCTTTTACTTTCACCA
GCGTTTCTGGGTGAGCAAAAACAGGAAGGCAAAATGCCGCAAAAAAGGGAATAAGGGCGACACGGAAATG
TTGAATACTCATACTCTTCCTTTTTCAATATTATTGAAGCATTTATCAGGGTTATTGTCTCATGTCCGCG
CG
